Addgene plasmid #218876: pGP-AAV-syn-iGABASnFR2(no bind)-WPRE
Purpose: AAV-mediated expression of improved GABA sensor control (no change in fluorescence)
Depositing lab: GENIE Project. Depositing organization: HHMI, Janelia Research Campus. Publication: iGABASnFR2 is an improved genetically encoded protein sensor of GABA. Kolb I, Hasseman JP, Matsumoto A, Jensen TP, Kopach O, Arthur BJ, Zhang Y, Tsang A, Reep D, Tsegaye G, Zheng J, Patel RH, Looger LL, Marvin JS, Korff WL, Rusakov DA, Yonehara K, Turner GC. eLife. 2026 Mar 18;14:RP108319. doi: 10.7554/eLife.108319. PubMed 41848771.
Backbone
  Vector backbone: pAAV-Syn
  Vector type: Mammalian Expression, AAV
Growth in bacteria
  Bacterial resistance: Ampicillin, 100 μg/mL
  Growth temperature: 37°C
  Growth strain: NEB Stable
  Copy number: High Copy
Gene/Insert
  Gene/Insert name: iGABASnFR2(no bind) (alt name: variant 4444)
  Species: Pseudomonas fluorescens, A. victoria (jellyfish)
  Insert size (bp): 1941
  Mutation: S99A F102G R168P
  Promoter: Synapsin
  Cloning method: Gibson Cloning
Terms and licenses: Academic/Nonprofit Terms; Industry Terms: Not Available to Industry
Depositor comments: Please visit https://doi.org/10.1101/2025.03.25.644953 for bioRxiv preprint.
How to cite: pGP-AAV-syn-iGABASnFR2(no bind)-WPRE was a gift from GENIE Project (Addgene plasmid # 218876 ; http://n2t.net/addgene:218876 ; RRID:Addgene_218876) For viral preps, please replace (Addgene plasmid # 218876) in the above sentence with: (Addgene viral prep # 218876-AAV1) or (Addgene viral prep # 218876-AAV5)
