[The description below was written by a language model from this plasmid's Addgene catalogue record and pLannotate feature annotations shown in this document.]
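Description:
pGP-AAV-syn-iGABASnFR2(no bind)-WPRE is an AAV transfer plasmid built on the pAAV-Syn backbone for neuronal expression of a non-responsive control version of the iGABASnFR2 GABA sensor. The roughly 6.2 kb plasmid is maintained in E. coli through a high-copy ColE1/pUC-type origin and an ampicillin resistance gene driven by its own bla promoter. An f1 phage origin and short lacZα and lacI remnants are also annotated in the backbone. Two AAV2 inverted terminal repeats flank the expression cassette, so the region between them can be packaged into recombinant AAV particles when replication and capsid functions are supplied in trans.

Within the ITRs, the human synapsin I promoter restricts expression to neurons. The open reading frame begins with a mouse Igκ leader peptide and ends with the PDGFRβ transmembrane domain, an arrangement that directs the protein through the secretory pathway and anchors it on the outer face of the cell membrane, where it is exposed to extracellular transmitter. The 1,941 bp sensor insert combines sequence from Pseudomonas fluorescens with an Aequorea victoria GFP-derived fluorescent module, which the annotation detects as a cEGFP-like segment. The stretch between the leader and the GFP module is not annotated. This variant carries the mutations S99A, F102G and R168P and, as the "no bind" name and stated purpose indicate, shows no change in fluorescence. A WPRE follows the coding sequence to enhance transcript stability and expression, and an SV40 polyadenylation signal terminates the cassette.

The construct serves as a negative control alongside functional iGABASnFR2 sensors, helping to separate genuine GABA-dependent signals from motion, pH or other artefacts in imaging experiments.
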