Features (pLannotate 1.2.2; 16 found; start..end, strand, type, name):
     42..174     -  repeat_region  AAV2 ITR (fragment): inverted terminal repeat of adeno-associated virus serotype 2 inverted
    256..703     +  promoter       hSyn promoter: human synapsin I promoter; confers neuron-specific expression (Kügler et al., 2003)
    741..803     +  sig_peptide    Igκ leader: leader sequence from mouse immunoglobulin κ light chain
   1635..2360    +  CDS            cEGFP: cEGFP is a basic (constitutively fluorescent) green fluorescent protein published in 2008, derived from Aequorea victoria.
   2532..2678    +  CDS            PDGFRβ TM domain: transmembrane domain from platelet derived growth factor receptor beta
   2694..3282    +  misc_feature   WPRE: woodchuck hepatitis virus posttranscriptional regulatory element
   3283..3302    +  misc_feature   MCS (fragment): pBluescript multiple cloning site
   3331..3452    -  polyA_signal   SV40 poly(A) signal: SV40 polyadenylation signal
   3475..3543    -  CDS            large T antigen (fragment): large T antigen from SV40 (simian virus 40)
   3614..3747    +  repeat_region  AAV2 ITR: inverted terminal repeat of adeno-associated virus serotype 2 inverted
   3741..3797    -  CDS            lacI (fragment): lac repressor; lacI; The lac repressor binds to the lac operator to inhibit transcription in E. coli. This inhibition can be relieved by adding lactose or isopropyl-β-D-thiogalactopyranoside (IPTG).
   3980..4568    -  rep_origin     ori: high-copy-number ColE1/pMB1/pBR322/pUC origin of replication
   4739..5599    -  CDS            AmpR: β-lactamase; bla; confers resistance to ampicillin, carbenicillin, and related antibiotics
   5600..5704    -  promoter       AmpR promoter: bla
   5757..6185    -  rep_origin     f1 ori (sequence partly withheld): f1 bacteriophage origin of replication; arrow indicates direction of (+) strand synthesis
   6190..47      -  CDS            lacZα (fragment) (across the origin): LacZα fragment of β-galactosidase; lacZ fragment
>Addgene plasmid #218876 | pGP-AAV-syn-iGABASnFR2(no bind)-WPRE | addgene full sequence | sequence record 433405 | Addgene NGS Result
GTTGGGAAGGGCGATCGGTGCGGGCCTCTTCGCTATTACGCCAGCTGCGCGCTCGCTCGCTCACTGAGGC
CGCCCGGGCAAAGCCCGGGCGTCGGGCGACCTTTGGTCGCCCGGCCTCAGTGAGCGAGCGAGCGCGCAGA
GAGGGAGTGGCCAACTCCATCACTAGGGGTTCCTTGTAGTTAATGATTAACCCGCCATGCTACTTATCTA
CGTAGCCATGCTCTAGGAAGATCTCTGCAGAGGGCCCTGCGTATGAGTGCAAGTGGGTTTTAGGACCAGG
ATGAGGCGGGGTGGGGGTGCCTACCTGACGACCGACCCCGACCCACTGGACAAGCACCCAACCCCCATTC
CCCAAATTGCGCATCCCCTATCAGAGAGGGGGAGGGGAAACAGGATGCGGCGAGGCGCGTGCGCACTGCC
AGCTTCAGCACCGCGGACAGTGCCTTCGCCCCCGCCTGGCGGCGCGCGCCACCGCCGCCTCAGCACTGAA
GGCGCGCTGACGTCACTCGCCGGTCCCCCGCAAACTCCCCTTCCCGGCCACCTTGGTCGCGTCCGCGCCG
CCGCCGGCCCAGCCGGACCGCACCACGCGAGGCGCGAGATAGGGGGGCACGGGCGCGACCATCTGCGCTG
CGGCGCCGGCGACTCAGCGCTGCCTCAGTCTGCGGTGGGCAGCGGAGGAGTCGTGTCGTGCCTGAGAGCG
CAGTCGAATTCAAGCTGCTAGCAAGGATCCACCCGCCACCATGGAGACAGACACACTCCTGCTATGGGTA
CTGCTGCTCTGGGTTCCAGGTTCCACTGGTGACAGATCTGAAAGCATCAATTTCGTGAGCTGGGGCGGTA
GCACCCAGGATGCGCAGAAGCAGGCCTGGGCCGACCCGTTCAGCAAGGCCAGCGGCATTACCGTGGTCCA
GGATGGGCCCACCGACTACGGCAAACTCAAGGCCATGGTCGAAAGCGGCAACGTGCAGTGGGACGTGGTG
GATGTAGAGGCCGACTTCGCCTTGCGCGCCGCCGCCGAAGGCCTGCTCGAACCCCTGGATTTCTCGGTGA
TCCAGCGCGACAAGATCGATCCGCGGTTCGTGAGTGACCATGGAGTGGGGGCCTTCCTGGGGTCTTTCGT
GCTCGGCTACAACGAAGGCAAGCTCGGAGCCAGCAAGCCCCAGGACTGGACCGCGCTGTTCGACACCAAG
ACCTACCCCGGCAAACGCGCCCTCTACAAATGGCCGAGCCCTGGCGTGCTCGAACTGGCCCTGCTCGCCG
ACGGCGTACCGGCCGACAAGCTCTACCCGCTGGACCTGGACCGCGCCTTCAAGAAACTCGACACCATCAA
GAAAGACATCGTCTGGTGGGGCGGCGGTGCACAGTCGCAGCAGCTGCTGGCCTCCGGCGAAGTCAGCATG
GGCCAGTTCTGGAACGGTCGCATCCACGCCCTGCAAGAAGACGGCGCGCCAGTGGGCGTGAGCTGGAAGC
AGAACCTGGTGATGGCCGACATCCTCGTCGTGCCTAAAGGCACGAAGAACAAAGCCGCCGCGATGAAGTT
CCTGGCCAGTGCCAGCAGCGCCAAAGGCCAGGACGACTTTTCCGCCCTGACCGCCTATGCTCCAGTGAAC
ATCGACAGTGTGCAGCGCCTCGACCTTGCGCAGGTCCGGATCACCGCCGACAAGCAGAAGAACGGCATCA
TGGCGAACTTCAAGATCCCGCACAACGTGGAGGACGGCAGCGTGCAGCTCGCCGACCACTACCAGCAGAA
CACCCCCATCGGCGACGGCCCCGTGCTGCTGCCCGACAACCACTACCTGAGCACCCAGTCCGTGCTGAGC
AAAGACCCCAACGAGAAGCGCGATCACATGGTCCTGCTGGAGTTCGTGACCGCCGCCGGGATCACTCTCG
GCATGGACGAGCTGTACAAGGGCGGTACCGGAGGGAGCATGAGCAAGGGCGAGGAGCTGTTCACCGGGGT
GGTGCCCATCCTGGTCGAGCTGGACGGCGACGTAAACGGCCACAAGTTCAGCGTGCGCGGCGAGGGCGAG
GGCGATGCCACCAACGGCAAGCTGACCCTGAAGTTCATCTGCACCACCGGCAAGCTGCCCGTGCCCTGGC
CCACCCTCGTGACCACCCTGACCTACGGCGTGCAGTGCTTCAGCCGCTACCCCGACCACATGAAGCAGCA
CGACTTCTTCAAGTCCGCCATGCCCGAAGGCTACGTCCAGGAGCGCACCATCAGCTTCAAGGACGACGGC
ACCTACAAGACCCGCGCCGAGGTGAAGTTCGAGGGCGACACCCTGGTGAACCGCATCGAGCTGAAGGGCA
TCGACTTCAAGGAGGACGGCAACATCCTGGGGCACAAGCTGGAGTACAACTGGAACGCCAACCTGGCACC
GAACCTGCCGACCGCCTACGTCAAGGATCAGATCACCCTCGATTTCGCCTACTGGGCCAAGAACGGTCCG
GCCATTGCGACACGGTGGAATGAATGGCTAGTCAAACTGCAGGTCGACGAACAAAAACTCATCTCAGAAG
AGGATCTGAATGCTGTGGGCCAGGACACGCAGGAGGTCATCGTGGTGCCACACTCCTTGCCCTTTAAGGT
GGTGGTGATCTCAGCCATCCTGGCCCTGGTGGTGCTCACCATCATCTCCCTTATCATCCTCATCATGCTT
TGGCAGAAGAAGCCACGTTAAAAGCTTATCGATAATCAACCTCTGGATTACAAAATTTGTGAAAGATTGA
CTGGTATTCTTAACTATGTTGCTCCTTTTACGCTATGTGGATACGCTGCTTTAATGCCTTTGTATCATGC
TATTGCTTCCCGTATGGCTTTCATTTTCTCCTCCTTGTATAAATCCTGGTTGCTGTCTCTTTATGAGGAG
TTGTGGCCCGTTGTCAGGCAACGTGGCGTGGTGTGCACTGTGTTTGCTGACGCAACCCCCACTGGTTGGG
GCATTGCCACCACCTGTCAGCTCCTTTCCGGGACTTTCGCTTTCCCCCTCCCTATTGCCACGGCGGAACT
CATCGCCGCCTGCCTTGCCCGCTGCTGGACAGGGGCTCGGCTGTTGGGCACTGACAATTCCGTGGTGTTG
TCGGGGAAATCATCGTCCTTTCCTTGGCTGCTCGCCTGTGTTGCCACCTGGATTCTGCGCGGGACGTCCT
TCTGCTACGTCCCTTCGGCCCTCAATCCAGCGGACCTTCCTTCCCGCGGCCTGCTGCCGGCTCTGCGGCC
TCTTCCGCGTCTTCGCCTTCGCCCTCAGACGAGTCGGATCTCCCTTTGGGCCGCCTCCCCGCATCGATAC
CGTCGACCTCGACCCGGGCGGCCGCTTCGAGCAGACATGATAAGATACATTGATGAGTTTGGACAAACCA
CAACTAGAATGCAGTGAAAAAAATGCTTTATTTGTGAAATTTGTGATGCTATTGCTTTATTTGTAACCAT
TATAAGCTGCAATAAACAAGTTAACAACAACAATTGCATTCATTTTATGTTTCAGGTTCAGGGGGAGATG
TGGGAGGTTTTTTAAAGCAAGTAAAACCTCTACAAATGTGGTAAAATCGATAAGGATCTTCCTAGAGCAT
GGCTACGTAGATAAGTAGCATGGCGGGTTAATCATTAACTACAAGGAACCCCTAGTGATGGAGTTGGCCA
CTCCCTCTCTGCGCGCTCGCTCGCTCACTGAGGCCGGGCGACCAAAGGTCGCCCGACGCCCGGGCTTTGC
CCGGGCGGCCTCAGTGAGCGAGCGAGCGCGCAGCTGCATTAATGAATCGGCCAACGCGCGGGGAGAGGCG
GTTTGCGTATTGGGCGCTCTTCCGCTTCCTCGCTCACTGACTCGCTGCGCTCGGTCGTTCGGCTGCGGCG
AGCGGTATCAGCTCACTCAAAGGCGGTAATACGGTTATCCACAGAATCAGGGGATAACGCAGGAAAGAAC
ATGTGAGCAAAAGGCCAGCAAAAGGCCAGGAACCGTAAAAAGGCCGCGTTGCTGGCGTTTTTCCATAGGC
TCCGCCCCCCTGACGAGCATCACAAAAATCGACGCTCAAGTCAGAGGTGGCGAAACCCGACAGGACTATA
AAGATACCAGGCGTTTCCCCCTGGAAGCTCCCTCGTGCGCTCTCCTGTTCCGACCCTGCCGCTTACCGGA
TACCTGTCCGCCTTTCTCCCTTCGGGAAGCGTGGCGCTTTCTCATAGCTCACGCTGTAGGTATCTCAGTT
CGGTGTAGGTCGTTCGCTCCAAGCTGGGCTGTGTGCACGAACCCCCCGTTCAGCCCGACCGCTGCGCCTT
ATCCGGTAACTATCGTCTTGAGTCCAACCCGGTAAGACACGACTTATCGCCACTGGCAGCAGCCACTGGT
AACAGGATTAGCAGAGCGAGGTATGTAGGCGGTGCTACAGAGTTCTTGAAGTGGTGGCCTAACTACGGCT
ACACTAGAAGAACAGTATTTGGTATCTGCGCTCTGCTGAAGCCAGTTACCTTCGGAAAAAGAGTTGGTAG
CTCTTGATCCGGCAAACAAACCACCGCTGGTAGCGGTGGTTTTTTTGTTTGCAAGCAGCAGATTACGCGC
AGAAAAAAAGGATCTCAAGAAGATCCTTTGATCTTTTCTACGGGGTCTGACGCTCAGTGGAACGAAAACT
CACGTTAAGGGATTTTGGTCATGAGATTATCAAAAAGGATCTTCACCTAGATCCTTTTAAATTAAAAATG
AAGTTTTAAATCAATCTAAAGTATATATGAGTAAACTTGGTCTGACAGTTACCAATGCTTAATCAGTGAG
GCACCTATCTCAGCGATCTGTCTATTTCGTTCATCCATAGTTGCCTGACTCCCCGTCGTGTAGATAACTA
CGATACGGGAGGGCTTACCATCTGGCCCCAGTGCTGCAATGATACCGCGAGACCCACGCTCACCGGCTCC
AGATTTATCAGCAATAAACCAGCCAGCCGGAAGGGCCGAGCGCAGAAGTGGTCCTGCAACTTTATCCGCC
TCCATCCAGTCTATTAATTGTTGCCGGGAAGCTAGAGTAAGTAGTTCGCCAGTTAATAGTTTGCGCAACG
TTGTTGCCATTGCTACAGGCATCGTGGTGTCACGCTCGTCGTTTGGTATGGCTTCATTCAGCTCCGGTTC
CCAACGATCAAGGCGAGTTACATGATCCCCCATGTTGTGCAAAAAAGCGGTTAGCTCCTTCGGTCCTCCG
ATCGTTGTCAGAAGTAAGTTGGCCGCAGTGTTATCACTCATGGTTATGGCAGCACTGCATAATTCTCTTA
CTGTCATGCCATCCGTAAGATGCTTTTCTGTGACTGGTGAGTACTCAACCAAGTCATTCTGAGAATAGTG
TATGCGGCGACCGAGTTGCTCTTGCCCGGCGTCAATACGGGATAATACCGCGCCACATAGCAGAACTTTA
AAAGTGCTCATCATTGGAAAACGTTCTTCGGGGCGAAAACTCTCAAGGATCTTACCGCTGTTGAGATCCA
GTTCGATGTAACCCACTCGTGCACCCAACTGATCTTCAGCATCTTTTACTTTCACCAGCGTTTCTGGGTG
AGCAAAAACAGGAAGGCAAAATGCCGCAAAAAAGGGAATAAGGGCGACACGGAAATGTTGAATACTCATA
CTCTTCCTTTTTCAATATTATTGAAGCATTTATCAGGGTTATTGTCTCATGAGCGGATACATATTTGAAT
GTATTTAGAAAAATAAACAAATAGGGGTTCCGCGCACATTTCCCCGAAAAGTGCCACCTAAATTGTAAGC
GTTAATATTTTGTTAAAATTCGCGTTAAATTTTTGTTAAATCAGCTCATTTTTTAACCAATAGGCCGAAA
TCGGCAAAATCCCTTATAAATCAAAAGAATAGACCGAGATAGGGT
[37 nt withheld, positions 5856-5892]
AAAGAACGTGGACTCCAACGTCAAAGG
[49 nt withheld, positions 5920-5968]
T
[91 nt withheld, positions 5970-6060]
G
[124 nt withheld, positions 6062-6185]
CCCATTCGCCATTCAGGCTGCGCAACT
